Addgene plasmid #24282: pMT-GFP-Spindly
Depositing lab: Ron Vale. Depositing organization: University of California, San Francisco (UCSF). Publication: Spindly, a novel protein essential for silencing the spindle assembly checkpoint, recruits dynein to the kinetochore. Griffis ER, Stuurman N, Vale RD. J Cell Biol. 2007 Jun 18. 177(6):1005-15. 10.1083/jcb.200702062 PubMed 17576797.
Backbone
  Vector backbone: pMT-GW
  Backbone size w/o insert (bp): 5943
  Vector type: Insect Expression
Growth in bacteria
  Bacterial resistance: Ampicillin, 100 μg/mL
  Growth temperature: 37°C
  Growth strain: DH5alpha
  Copy number: High Copy
Gene/Insert
  Gene/Insert name: Spindly (alt name: CG15415)
  Species: D. melanogaster (fly)
  Insert size (bp): 2343
  GenBank ID: NM_134947
  Entrez Gene: Spindly (a.k.a. Dmel_CG15415, CG15415, Dmel\CG15415)
  Tag / fusion protein: GFP (N terminal on backbone)
  Cloning method: Restriction Enzyme; 5′ cloning site AttR1 (unknown if destroyed); 3′ cloning site AttR2 (unknown if destroyed)
  Sequencing primers: 5′ EGFP-C
Terms and licenses: Academic/Nonprofit Terms; Industry Terms: Not Available to Industry
How to cite: pMT-GFP-Spindly was a gift from Ron Vale (Addgene plasmid # 24282 ; http://n2t.net/addgene:24282 ; RRID:Addgene_24282)
