[The description below was written by a language model from this plasmid's Addgene catalogue record.]
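Description:
pMT-GFP-Spindly is an insect-cell expression plasmid built on the pMT-GW backbone (about 5.9 kb without insert). It is maintained in E. coli as a high-copy plasmid under ampicillin selection. The record does not list the origin of replication, and it does not mention any marker for selection in insect cells. The promoter is also not stated. The "pMT" name is conventionally used for vectors driven by the Drosophila metallothionein promoter, which is induced by copper or other metal ions, but this is inferred from the name and not recorded.

The insert is the roughly 2.3 kb coding sequence of Drosophila melanogaster Spindly (CG15415). GFP is supplied by the backbone and sits at the N terminus, so the product is a GFP-Spindly fusion. The cloning junctions are given as AttR1 and AttR2, which together with the "GW" in the backbone name suggests a Gateway destination vector, although the catalogue entry lists the cloning method as restriction enzyme. The record does not say whether these sites remain intact.

According to the associated publication, Spindly is needed to silence the spindle assembly checkpoint and recruits dynein to the kinetochore. This construct is therefore suited to expressing fluorescently tagged Spindly in cultured Drosophila cells, for example to follow its localisation by microscopy during mitosis. No feature table was provided, so details such as the polyadenylation signal and the linker between GFP and Spindly cannot be confirmed here.
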