>Addgene plasmid #24282 | pMT-GFP-Spindly | addgene partial sequence | sequence record 30183 | 24282 with EGFP-C
GCTGTCAGCACCGGGTATACAAGTTTGTACAAAAAAGCAGGCTCCGCGGCCGCCCCCTTCACCATGTACA
AAAACTTGGACCTTGACACCCTTAACGTGGATGACATCGTGGAGGAGTACAAGCTGCTGCACGATCGCCA
CCAGCAGCTGAAAGACCAGAGCGAAAAGGATGCGCAAAGGATTTATGAGCTAAAAAGGAATCTGGACACT
GCCCTCGCCGCCGAATCGTATTTGACCCAGGAACTGGAGCATCTGAGTAGCCAGCCTGTGGCCATCGCAT
CTGGAGGGAATGTCCAGGAACTGGAGGAGCTGCGTCGAAAGTTCAAGACCCTGAAAGAGGAACAGGATGT
CCTACAGCAAGACTACGACGCCAAGGTGGAGGAGACCAGATCACTGAAGGATAAGCTGACTGCCGCTGAA
AAGAATCTGGCGGAAAAGTCCGCCTCCAGGTCAAATGAGCTCCACGATGACTTTTTGGCACGTTTGAATG
CCCTAGAACTCGAAAACTGTGAGCTATTGCAAAAGCTGGCCGAGTATGAGGACTTGCGCATCGCAAACAC
CCTGGCGGTGGCTGAAAAAGAGAAAACCATCGAATGTCTGCAAGATCGGGTGAGCTGCATGGAACAGAAT
CTGAACTGCAAGCGGGATGAACTGGAGGAAAAGCTGCAATTGCTGGAGAGTTGCCAGGAGCAACTGGTGG
ATGCCAATGCCAAGATAGCACTGCTTACCTCCGCCCCTGAAAACAATGACCGCAAGGGCAACTCTCTGTT
CGCTGAGGTGGACGACCAAAGGCAAGCGATGAAGCAGATCCTGGCGGCCCAGAAAAAAAGCTATCTGGAT
ATGAAGAAGACCTTCACGGACAGCCAATTTGAGATCAGACGTCTCAAGCGGGAAAAACGTGGCCATGCAC
ACGGAGCTGCAGGCCTGTAGCACAATCT
