>Addgene plasmid #24282 | pMT-GFP-Spindly | addgene partial sequence | sequence record 30184 | 24282 with BGH-rev
GGTGAGGTGATGATGACCGGTACGCGTAGAATCGAGACCGAGGAGAGGGTTAGGGATAGGCTTACCTTCG
AAGGGCCCTCTAGCTTACGTCACCACTTTGTACAAGAAAGCTGGGTCGGCGCGCCCACCCTTTTTCATAA
TTGGTTTACGAGAGCTCACAACAATACGCCGTATGATGTTTGGCTTCTTAATTGTGGGTTTTACGTCCTG
GTTGTCTTCACTTTCTTTTGGCTTGTCATTTTCCTTGGTGGTTTCCCCATTTGGACATCTCTCAAGCGGA
CTTAAATTGTGAACAATGGGATCGTTTGCGCTAAACTTCACAGCCTTTTGCGAATCTTCGGCGAAGACTT
GCCGTTTTTTGCTGAGGATGGAGCGGATATTTTCGTTGGTCGAGTCTTTGATGACGGGAATCCTCACAGG
GGTTCCTTTGCGCTGCGGTTTTTGTGGCGTTGGACTGTCCAGAATTTCCACACTCAATGTCCCATCTTGC
TTGATGGGAGATTCCTTGGCCGCCTCATCGCTGCTGTCTTCAGTTTCCGTTTCCAGCTTTATGAGCTTCA
CAGGAGTTCCTTTTCGCTGCGGTTTAGCAGGCGTTACTGTACCAGGCAGTCTTGCTCCCAGCAGTTCTTC
GTTGGACTTCACCTTTATCCCTCCCAGTCGCTGCTTAACTGGTGTACCCTTCATCAATGGGGTGGGCTGG
GCGTTCCACGGAAT
