>Addgene plasmid #24282 | pMT-GFP-Spindly | addgene partial sequence | sequence record 30185 | 24282 with MT-forward
CTACTAGTCCAGTGTGGTGGAATTCTGCAGATATCGAGGCCTGTCTAGAGAAGCCCGCCACCATGGTGAG
CAAGGGCGAGGAGCTGTTCACCGGGGTGGTGCCCATCCTGGTCGAGCTGGACGGCGACGTAAACGGCCAC
AAGTTCAGCGTGTCCGGCGAGGGCGAGGGCGATGCCACCTACGGCAAGCTGACCCTGAAGTTCATCTGCA
CCACCGGCAAGCTGCCCGTGCCCTGGCCCACCCTCGTGACCACCCTGACCTACGGCGTGCAGTGCTTCAG
CCGCTACCCCGACCACATGAAGCAGCACGACTTCTTCAAGTCCGCCATGCCCGAAGGCTACGTCCAGGAG
CGCACCATCTTCTTCAAGGACGACGGCAACTACAAGACCCGCGCCGAGGTGAAGTTCGAGGGCGACACCC
TGGTGAACCGCATCGAGCTGAAGGGCATCGACTTCAAGGAGGACGGCAACATCCTGGGGCACAAGCTGGA
GTACAACTACAACAGCCACAACGTCTATATCATGGCCGACAAGCAGAAGAACGGCATCAAGGTGAACTTC
AAGATCCGCCACAACATCGAGGACGGCAGCGTGCAGCTCGCCGACCACTACCA
